Addgene plasmid #31038: pNK3
Depositing lab: Adam Bogdanove & Daniel Voytas. Depositing organization: University of Minnesota. Publication: Efficient design and assembly of custom TALEN and other TAL effector-based constructs for DNA targeting. Cermak T, Doyle EL, Christian M, Wang L, Zhang Y, Schmidt C, Baller JA, Somia NV, Bogdanove AJ, Voytas DF. Nucleic Acids Res. 2011 Jul;39(12):e82. doi: 10.1093/nar/gkr218 PubMed 21493687.
Backbone
  Vector backbone: pTC14
  Backbone size w/o insert (bp): 2989
Growth in bacteria
  Bacterial resistance: Tetracycline, 10 μg/mL
  Growth temperature: 37°C
  Growth strain: DH5alpha
  Growth instructions: Top10/LB+antibiotics
  Copy number: High Copy
Gene/Insert
  Gene/Insert name: repeat NK3
  Species: Xanthamonas oryzae
  Insert size (bp): 117
  Cloning method: Restriction Enzyme; 5′ cloning site XbaI (not destroyed); 3′ cloning site XhoI (not destroyed)
  Sequencing primers: 5′ pTC14_F2 (caagcctgattgggagaaaa)
Terms and licenses: Academic/Nonprofit Terms; Industry Terms: Not Available to Industry
Depositor comments: IMPORTANT NOTE!: Restriction digests show that the pNK series of plasmids is actually about 2.5kb, not 3.1kb as the sequence-based map below suggests. All important features are present in the plasmid and the construct should function as reported despite this size discrepancy.
How to cite: pNK3 was a gift from Adam Bogdanove & Daniel Voytas (Addgene plasmid # 31038 ; http://n2t.net/addgene:31038 ; RRID:Addgene_31038)
