[The description below was written by a language model from this plasmid's Addgene catalogue record and pLannotate feature annotations shown in this document.]
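Description:
pNK3 is a small bacterial cloning plasmid built on the pTC14 backbone that serves as a module plasmid for assembling custom TAL effector and TALEN constructs. Its payload is a single TAL effector repeat, "repeat NK3", a 117 bp insert derived from Xanthomonas oryzae and placed between XbaI and XhoI sites that both remain intact. By the naming convention of this kind of toolkit, NK would denote the repeat-variable diresidue that determines base recognition and the number would denote the repeat's position in an ordered array, but the record itself does not spell this out. There is no expression cassette for the repeat. The plasmid simply stores a sequence-verified building block that is excised and ligated with other repeat modules to create a DNA-binding domain of chosen specificity.

The plasmid is maintained in E. coli at high copy through a ColE1/pUC-type origin and is selected with tetracycline, conferred by a TcR efflux pump gene driven by its own tet promoter. The automated feature table also picks up short fragments of lacI, an RSF origin and a kanamycin resistance gene, together with a T7 promoter and rrnB T1 and T2 terminators. The fragments appear to be nonfunctional remnants of backbone construction rather than working parts. The table does not annotate the repeat insert itself. The depositors caution that restriction digests indicate the pNK series is actually about 2.5 kb rather than the roughly 3.1 kb implied by the deposited sequence, so the map may include sequence not present in the physical plasmid. They state that all important features are nonetheless present and that the construct functions as reported.
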