Features (pLannotate 1.2.2; 10 found; start..end, strand, type, name):
      1..54      -  CDS            lacI (fragment): lac repressor; lacI; The lac repressor binds to the lac operator to inhibit transcription in E. coli. This inhibition can be relieved by adding lactose or isopropyl-β-D-thiogalactopyranoside (IPTG).
     56..180     -  rep_origin     RSF ori (fragment): Plasmids containing the RSF 1030 origin of replication can be propagated in E. coli cells that contain additional plasmids with compatible origins.
    196..224     +  promoter       tet promoter: E. coli promoter for tetracycline efflux protein gene
    272..1462    +  CDS            TcR: tetracycline efflux protein; tet; confers resistance to tetracycline
   1560..1634    +  CDS            KanR (fragment): aminoglycoside phosphotransferase; aphA-3; confers resistance to kanamycin
   1637..1655    -  promoter       T7 promoter: promoter for bacteriophage T7 RNA polymerase
   1961..2549    +  rep_origin     ori: high-copy-number ColE1/pMB1/pBR322/pUC origin of replication
   2732..2824    +  CDS            lacI (fragment): lac repressor; lacI; The lac repressor binds to the lac operator to inhibit transcription in E. coli. This inhibition can be relieved by adding lactose or isopropyl-β-D-thiogalactopyranoside (IPTG).
   2879..2906    -  terminator     rrnB T2 terminator: transcription terminator T2 from the E. coli rrnB gene
   3038..3081    +  terminator     rrnB T1 terminator: Escherichia coli rrnB; transcription terminator T1 from the E. coli rrnB gene
>Addgene plasmid #31038 | pNK3 | depositor full sequence | sequence record 14197 | Author sequence
CTGCATTAATGAATCGGCCAACGCGCGGGGAGAGGCGGTTTGCGTATTGGGCGCTCTTCCGCTTCCTCGC
TCACTGACTCGCTGCGCTCGGTCGTTCGGCTGCGGCGAGCGGTATCAGCTCACTCAAAGGCGGTAATACG
GTTATCCACAGAATCAGGGGATAACGCAGGAAAGAACATGAATTAATTCTCATGTTTGACAGCTTATCAT
CGATTAGCTTTAATGCGGTAGTTTATCACAGTTAAATTGCTAACGCAGTCAGGCACCGTGTATGAAATCT
AACAATGCGCTCATCGTCATCCTCGGCACCGTCACCCTGGATGCTGTAGGCATAGGCTTGGTTATGCCGG
TACTGCCGGGCCTCTTGCGGGATATCGTCCATTCCGACAGCATCGCCAGTCACTATGGCGTGCTGCTAGC
GCTATATGCGTTGATGCAATTTCTATGCGCACCCGTTCTCGGAGCACTGTCCGACCGCTTTGGCCGCCGC
CCAGTCCTGCTCGCTTCGCTACTTGGAGCCACTATCGACTACGCGATCATGGCGACCACACCCGTCCTGT
GGATTCTCTACGCCGGACGCATCGTGGCCGGCATCACCGGCGCCACAGGTGCGGTTGCTGGCGCCTATAT
CGCCGACATCACCGATGGGGAAGATCGGGCTCGCCACTTCGGGCTCATGAGCGCTTGTTTCGGCGTGGGT
ATGGTGGCAGGCCCCGTGGCCGGGGGACTGTTGGGCGCCATCTCCTTACATGCACCATTCCTTGCGGCGG
CGGTGCTCAACGGCCTCAACCTACTACTGGGCTGCTTCCTAATGCAGGAGTCGCATAAGGGAGAGCGCCG
ACCCATGCCCTTGAGAGCCTTCAACCCAGTCAGCTCCTTCCGGTGGGCGCGGGGCATGACTATCGTCGCC
GCACTTATGACTGTCTTCTTTATCATGCAACTCGTAGGACAGGTGCCGGCAGCGCTCTGGGTCATTTTCG
GCGAGGACCGCTTTCGCTGGAGCGCGACGATGATCGGCCTGTCGCTTGCGGTATTCGGAATCTTGCACGC
CCTCGCTCAAGCCTTCGTCACTGGTCCCGCCACCAAACGTTTCGGCGAGAAGCAGGCCATTATCGCCGGC
ATGGCGGCCGACGCGCTGGGCTACGTCTTGCTGGCGTTCGCGACGCGAGGCTGGATGGCCTTCCCCATTA
TGATTCTTCTCGCTTCCGGCGGCATCGGGATGCCCGCGTTGCAGGCCATGCTGTCCAGGCAGGTAGATGA
CGACCATCAGGGACAGCTTCAAGGATCGCTCGCGGCTCTTACCAGCCTAACTTCGATCATTGGACCGCTG
ATCGTCACGGCGATTTATGCCGCCTCGGCGAGCACATGGAACGGGTTGGCATGGATTGTAGGCGCCGCCC
TATACCTTGTCTGCCTCCCCGCGTTGCGTCGCGGTGCATGGAGCCGGGCCACCTCGACCTGAATGGAAGC
CGGCGGCACCTCGCTAACGGATTCACCACTCCAAGAATTGGAGCCAATCAATTCTTGCGGAGAACTGTGA
ATGCGCAAACCAACCCTTGATCGGGGAAGAACAGTATGTCGAGCTATTTTTTGACTTACTGGGGATCAAG
CCTGATTGGGAGAAAATAAAATATCCCCTATAGTGAGTCGTATTACATGGTCATAGCTGTTTCCTGGCAG
CTCTGGCCCGTGTCTCAAAATCTCTGATGTTACATTGCACAAGATAAAAATATATCATCATGCCTCCTCT
AGAGGTCTCAGGACCATGGCCTGACCCCGGACCAAGTGGTGGCTATCGCCAGCAACAAGGGCGGCAAGCA
AGCGCTCGAAACGGTGCAGCGGCTGTTGCCGGTGCTGTGCCAGGGAGACCCTCGAGCCACCCATGACCAA
AATCCCTTAACGTGAGTTACGCGTCGTTCCACTGAGCGTCAGACCCCGTAGAAAAGATCAAAGGATCTTC
TTGAGATCCTTTTTTTCTGCGCGTAATCTGCTGCTTGCAAACAAAAAAACCACCGCTACCAGCGGTGGTT
TGTTTGCCGGATCAAGAGCTACCAACTCTTTTTCCGAAGGTAACTGGCTTCAGCAGAGCGCAGATACCAA
ATACTGTTCTTCTAGTGTAGCCGTAGTTAGGCCACCACTTCAAGAACTCTGTAGCACCGCCTACATACCT
CGCTCTGCTAATCCTGTTACCAGTGGCTGCTGCCAGTGGCGATAAGTCGTGTCTTACCGGGTTGGACTCA
AGACGATAGTTACCGGATAAGGCGCAGCGGTCGGGCTGAACGGGGGGTTCGTGCACACAGCCCAGCTTGG
AGCGAACGACCTACACCGAACTGAGATACCTACAGCGTGAGCTATGAGAAAGCGCCACGCTTCCCGAAGG
GAGAAAGGCGGACAGGTATCCGGTAAGCGGCAGGGTCGGAACAGGAGAGCGCACGAGGGAGCTTCCAGGG
GGAAACGCCTGGTATCTTTATAGTCCTGTCGGGTTTCGCCACCTCTGACTTGAGCGTCGATTTTTGTGAT
GCTCGTCAGGGGGGCGGAGCCTATGGAAAAACGCCAGCAACGCGGCCTTTTTACGGTTCCTGGCCTTTTG
CTGGCCTTTTGCTCACATGTTCTTTCCTGCGTTATCCCCTGATTCTGTGGATAACCGTATTACCGCCTTT
GAGTGAGCTGATACCGCTCGCCGCAGCCGAACGACCGAGCGCAGCGAGTCAGTGAGCGAGGAAGCGGAAG
AGCGCCCAATACGCAAACCGCCTCTCCCCGCGCGTTGGCCGATTCATTAATGCAGCTGGCACGACAGGTT
TCCCGACTGGAAAGCGGGCAGTGAGCGCAACGCAATTAATACGCGTACCGCTAGCCAGGAAGAGTTTGTA
GAAACGCAAAAAGGCCATCCGTCAGGATGGCCTTCTGCTTAGTTTGATGCCTGGCAGTTTATGGCGGGCG
TCCTGCCCGCCACCCTCCGGGCCGTTGCTTCACAACGTTCAAATCCGCTCCCGGCGGATTTGTCCTACTC
AGGAGAGCGTTCACCGACAAACAACAGATAAAACGAAAGGCCCAGTCTTCCGACTGAGCCTTTCGTTTTA
TTTGATGCCTGGCAGTTCCCTACTCTCGCGTT
