>Addgene plasmid #31038 | pNK3 | addgene partial sequence | sequence record 35539 | 31038 with pTC14_F2 (caagcctgattgggagaaaa)
GCTCTGGCCCGTGTCTCAAAATCTCTGATGTTACATTGCACAAGATAAAAATATATCATCATGCCTCCTC
TAGAGGTCTCAGGACCATGGCCTGACCCCGGACCAAGTGGTGGCTATCGCCAGCAACAAGGGCGGCAAGC
AAGCGCTCGAAACGGTGCAGCGGCTGTTGCCGGTGCTGTGCCAGGGAGACCCTCGAGCCACCCATGACCA
AAATCCCTTAACGTGAGTTACGCGTCGTTCCACTGAGCGTCAGACCCCGTAGAAAAGATCAAAGGATCTT
CTTGAGATCCTTTTTTTCTGCGCGTAATCTGCTGCTTGCAAACAAAAAAACCACCGCTACCAGCGGTGGT
TTGTTTGCCGGATCAAGAGCTACCAACTCTTTTTCCGAAGGTAACTGGCTTCAGCAGAGCGCAGATACCA
AATACTGTTCTTCTAGTGTAGCCGTAGTTAGGCCACCACTTCAAGAACTCTGTAGCACCGCCTACATACC
TCGCTCTGCTAATCCTGTTACCAGTGGCTGCTGCCAGTGGCGATAAGTCGTGTCTTACCGGGTTGGACTC
AAGACGATAGTTACCGGATAAGGCGCAGCGGTCGGGCTGAACGGGGGGTTCGTGCACACAGCCCAGCTTG
GAGCGAACGACCTACACCGAACTGAGATACCTACAGCGTGAGCTATGAGAAAGCGCCACGCTTCCCGAAG
GGAGAAAGGCGGACAGGTATCCGGTAA
